Addgene plasmid #66321: GPR144-Tango
Purpose: Expression of G protein-coupled receptors for PRESTO-Tango: parallel receptorome expression and screening via transcriptional output, with transcriptional activation following arrestin translocation
Depositing lab: Bryan Roth. Publication: PRESTO-Tango as an open-source resource for interrogation of the druggable human GPCRome. Kroeze WK, Sassano MF, Huang XP, Lansu K, McCorvy JD, Giguere PM, Sciaky N, Roth BL. Nat Struct Mol Biol. 2015 May;22(5):362-9. doi: 10.1038/nsmb.3014. Epub 2015 Apr 20. PubMed 25895059.
Backbone
  Vector backbone: empty Tango
  Backbone size w/o insert (bp): 6632
  Vector type: Mammalian Expression
  Selectable markers: Neomycin (select with G418)
Growth in bacteria
  Bacterial resistance: Ampicillin, 100 μg/mL
  Growth temperature: 37°C
  Growth strain: DH5alpha
  Copy number: High Copy
Gene/Insert
  Gene/Insert name: GPR144
  Species: H. sapiens (human)
  Insert size (bp): 2889
  Entrez Gene: ADGRD2 (a.k.a. GPR144, PGR24)
  Promoter: CMV
  Tag / fusion protein: FLAG (N terminal on backbone)
  Cloning method: Restriction Enzyme; 5′ cloning site NotI (not destroyed); 3′ cloning site XhoI (unknown if destroyed)
  Sequencing primers: 5′ CMV-F; 3′ Tet-R
Terms and licenses: Academic/Nonprofit Terms; Industry Terms: Not Available to Industry
Depositor comments: Please note: Most of the PRESTO-Tango vectors do not contain the XhoI cut site downstream of the tTA sequence and instead carry an XbaI site. If you need to perform an XhoI digest we recommend sequencing with a forward primer at the C-terminus of tTA to determine which of the two sites is present. Suggested primer: 5-gagctccacttagacggcgagg-3. Original backbone was pcDNA3.1(+). These plasmids were generated as part of the Illuminating the Druggable Genome (IDG) program sponsored by the NIH Common Fund. The goal of this program is to identify, gather, and distribute information and resources for proteins that currently are not well-studied yet belong to commonly drug-targeted protein families: protein kinases, non-olfactory G-protein coupled receptors (GPCRs), and ion channels. The IDG program is designed to develop fundamental research tools for understudied proteins, elucidate their function, and disseminate the IDG-related resources and data to the greater scientific community.
How to cite: GPR144-Tango was a gift from Bryan Roth (Addgene plasmid # 66321 ; http://n2t.net/addgene:66321 ; RRID:Addgene_66321)
