[The description below was written by a language model from this plasmid's Addgene catalogue record and pLannotate feature annotations shown in this document.]
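Description:
GPR144-Tango is a mammalian expression plasmid from the PRESTO-Tango collection, built on an "empty Tango" backbone that derives from pcDNA3.1(+). It is propagated in E. coli at high copy from a ColE1/pUC-type origin under ampicillin selection (AmpR) and also carries an f1 phage origin. For selection in mammalian cells, an SV40 early promoter drives a neomycin phosphotransferase gene with an SV40 poly(A) signal, conferring G418 resistance.

The payload is a single fusion open reading frame driven by the CMV immediate-early enhancer/promoter and terminated by the bovine growth hormone poly(A) signal. An N-terminal FLAG epitope supplied by the backbone precedes the human GPR144 coding sequence (ADGRD2, an orphan adhesion-class GPCR, about 2.9 kb), cloned at NotI on the 5′ side. The depositor notes that the 3′ site after tTA may be XbaI rather than XhoI in many vectors of this series. Downstream of the receptor, the feature table shows a short fragment of the vasopressin V2 receptor, followed after a brief unannotated gap by TetR and the VP16 activation domain, which together form the tTA transcription factor. In the Tango design, the V2 tail generally serves to strengthen arrestin recruitment, and a protease cleavage site typically lies between the receptor tail and tTA, though no such site is annotated here.

The stated purpose is receptor expression for parallel screening by transcriptional output: receptor activation causes arrestin translocation, which leads to transcriptional activation through tTA and a measurable readout. The plasmid was produced under a programme aimed at supplying tools for understudied druggable proteins such as this orphan receptor.
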