Features (pLannotate 1.2.2; 24 found; start..end, strand, type, name):
      1..380     +  enhancer       CMV enhancer: human cytomegalovirus immediate early enhancer
    381..584     +  promoter       CMV promoter: human cytomegalovirus (CMV) immediate early promoter
    580..613     +  LTR            5' LTR (truncated) (fragment): truncated 5' long terminal repeat (LTR) from HIV-1
    629..647     +  promoter       T7 promoter: promoter for bacteriophage T7 RNA polymerase
    806..826     +  CDS            3xFLAG (fragment): three tandem FLAG® epitope tags
    839..3727    +  CDS            ADGRD2: AGRD2_HUMAN - Also known as GPR144, PGR24. Experimental evidence at transcript level: Swiss-Prot protein existence level 2. Orphan receptor. From Homo sapiens (Human).
   3740..3820    +  CDS            AVPR2 (fragment): V2R_HUMAN - Also known as ADHR, DIR, DIR3, V2R. Experimental evidence at protein level: Swiss-Prot protein existence level 1. Receptor for arginine vasopressin. The activity of this receptor is mediated by G proteins which activate adenylate cyclase. Involved in renal water reabsorption. From Homo sapiens (Human).
   3848..4461    +  CDS            TetR (fragment): tetracycline repressor TetR; tetR from transposon Tn10; TetR binds to the tetracycline operator tetO to inhibit transcription. This inhibition can be relieved by adding tetracycline or doxycycline.
   4613..4846    +  CDS            VP16 AD: transcriptional activation domain of herpes simplex virus protein VP16 (Triezenberg et al., 1988; Cousens et al., 1989); UL48
   4887..5111    +  polyA_signal   bGH poly(A) signal: bovine growth hormone polyadenylation signal
   5115..5136    +  promoter       SV40 promoter (fragment): SV40 enhancer and early promoter
   5157..5585    +  rep_origin     f1 ori (sequence partly withheld): f1 bacteriophage origin of replication; arrow indicates direction of (+) strand synthesis
   5599..5928    +  promoter       SV40 promoter: SV40 enhancer and early promoter
   5995..6786    +  CDS            neo: KKA2_KLEPN - Also known as kan, nptII. Experimental evidence at protein level: Swiss-Prot protein existence level 1. Resistance to kanamycin, neomycin, paromomycin, ribostamycin, butirosin and gentamicin B. From Klebsiella pneumoniae.
   6810..6968    +  CDS            ble (fragment): BLE_KLEPN - Experimental evidence at protein level: Swiss-Prot protein existence level 1. Binding protein with a strong affinity to the bleomycin family of antibiotics. Binds to CL990; an antimitotic-antibiotic compound. From Klebsiella pneumoniae.
   6963..7084    +  polyA_signal   SV40 poly(A) signal: SV40 polyadenylation signal
   7157..7173    -  protein_bind   lac operator: The lac repressor binds to the lac operator to inhibit transcription in E. coli. This inhibition can be relieved by adding lactose or isopropyl-β-D-thiogalactopyranoside (IPTG). lac repressor encoded by lacI
   7181..7211    -  promoter       lac promoter: promoter for the E. coli lac operon
   7226..7247    -  protein_bind   CAP binding site: CAP binding activates transcription in the presence of cAMP. E. coli catabolite activator protein
   7260..7352    -  CDS            lacI (fragment): lac repressor; lacI; The lac repressor binds to the lac operator to inhibit transcription in E. coli. This inhibition can be relieved by adding lactose or isopropyl-β-D-thiogalactopyranoside (IPTG).
   7535..8123    -  rep_origin     ori: high-copy-number ColE1/pMB1/pBR322/pUC origin of replication
   8294..9154    -  CDS            AmpR: β-lactamase; bla; confers resistance to ampicillin, carbenicillin, and related antibiotics
   9155..9259    -  promoter       AmpR promoter: bla
   9318..9370    -  misc_feature   bom (fragment): basis of mobility region from pBR322
>Addgene plasmid #66321 | GPR144-Tango | addgene full sequence | sequence record 321938 | Addgene NGS Result
GACATTGATTATTGACTAGTTATTAATAGTAATCAATTACGGGGTCATTAGTTCATAGCCCATATATGGA
GTTCCGCGTTACATAACTTACGGTAAATGGCCCGCCTGGCTGACCGCCCAACGACCCCCGCCCATTGACG
TCAATAATGACGTATGTTCCCATAGTAACGCCAATAGGGACTTTCCATTGACGTCAATGGGTGGAGTATT
TACGGTAAACTGCCCACTTGGCAGTACATCAAGTGTATCATATGCCAAGTACGCCCCCTATTGACGTCAA
TGACGGTAAATGGCCCGCCTGGCATTATGCCCAGTACATGACCTTATGGGACTTTCCTACTTGGCAGTAC
ATCTACGTATTAGTCATCGCTATTACCATGGTGATGCGGTTTTGGCAGTACATCAATGGGCGTGGATAGC
GGTTTGACTCACGGGGATTTCCAAGTCTCCACCCCATTGACGTCAATGGGAGTTTGTTTTGGCACCAAAA
TCAACGGGACTTTCCAAAATGTCGTAACAACTCCGCCCCATTGACGCAAATGGGCGGTAGGCGTGTACGG
TGGGAGGTCTATATAAGCAGAGCTCTCTGGCTAACTAGAGAACCCACTGCTTACTGGCTTATCGAAATTA
ATACGACTCACTATAGGGAGACCCAAGCTGGCTAGCGTTTAAACTTAAGCTTGGTACCGAGCTCGGATCC
ACTAGTCCAGTGTGGTGGAATTCTGCAGATATCCAGCACAGTGGCGGCCGCGCCACCATGAAGACGATCA
TCGCCCTGAGCTACATCTTCTGCCTGGTATTCGCCGACTACAAGGACGATGATGACGCCAGCATCGATAT
GGATGCCCCATGGGGCGCCGGAGAGCGCTGGTTGCATGGAGCCGCAGTAGATAGATCTGGGGTAAGCCTT
GGTCCACCCCCTACGCCTCAAGTTAATCAGGGTACTCTGGGGCCACAGGTGGCTCCCGTAGCGGCAGGTG
AAGTTGTCAAAACAGCCGGAGGGGTGTGCAAGTTTTCCGGCCAGCGCCTCAGCTGGTGGCAGGCCCAAGA
GAGCTGTGAGCAGCAATTCGGCCACCTTGCATTGCAGCCACCTGACGGGGTTCTGGCCTCACGGCTGAGG
GACCCGGTTTGGGTGGGCCAGAGAGAGGCACCTCTCCGCCGGCCTCCACAGCGCAGGGCTAGAACGACTG
CAGTACTGGTGTTTGATGAGCGAACTGCAGACCGAGCTGCAAGACTGAGGAGCCCACTGCCAGAGCTGGC
CGCCCTGACGGCCTGTACCCATGTGCAGTGGGACTGTGCATCTCCCGATCCTGCAGCCCTGTTTTCCGTC
GCCGCCCCAGCGCTTCCTAACGCTCTCCAACTCCGCGCTTTTGCTGAGCCCGGGGGCGTGGTAAGAGCTG
CCTTGGTGGTGAGGGGACAGCATGCTCCCTTTCTGGCTGCATTCCGGGCAGATGGAAGGTGGCATCACGT
GTGCGCAACATGGGAACAGCGAGGCGGTCGGTGGGCACTGTTTTCAGATGGTCGCCGCAGGGCAGGCGCC
AGAGGTTTGGGGGCCGGGCATCCAGTACCAAGCGGCGGTATCCTGGTGTTGGGACAGGATCAGGACTCCC
TTGGAGGGGGGTTTTCAGTAAGACACGCCCTTAGCGGAAATCTCACTGACTTCCATTTGTGGGCAAGGGC
ACTTAGCCCAGCTCAGTTGCATAGGGCGCGCGCTTGCGCGCCACCTTCTGAGGGACTTCTGTTTAGGTGG
GATCCCGGAGCCCTCGATGTGACACCCTCCCTTCTGCCTACAGTGTGGGTCAGGTTGTTGTGCCCTGTGC
CAAGCGAGGAATGCCCGACCTGGAACCCTGGACCGCGCTCCGAAGGCAGCGAATTGTGCCTGGAACCCCA
GCCATTTTTGTGCTGCTATAGGACCGAGCCTTACCGCCGACTCCAGGATGCCCAAAGCTGGCCCGGTCAG
GATGTCATCAGTCGAGTGAATGCTCTCGCGAATGACATCGTGCTGCTGCCGGATCCCTTGTCCGAGGTCC
ATGGAGCTCTTAGTCCTGCTGAGGCCTCATCATTCCTGGGACTGCTCGAACACGTCCTGGCCATGGAGAT
GGCACCTCTCGGGCCGGCAGCCCTCCTCGCTGTTGTACGCTTTCTCAAGCGCGTTGTGGCGCTGGGTGCC
GGTGACCCAGAGCTCCTCCTCACGGGGCCATGGGAGCAGCTTTCCCAGGGCGTTGTGAGCGTGGCCTCCC
TGGTTTTGGAAGAACAGGTCGCTGATACTTGGCTGTCCCTCCGCGAAGTTATCGGAGGCCCAATGGCCCT
CGTCGCAAGCGTTCAACGACTGGCTCCTCTCTTGTCAACCTCCATGACCAGCGAGAGACCACGAATGAGG
ATTCAGCACCGGCATGCTGGCCTGTCTGGAGTCACTGTGATTCATAGCTGGTTCACCAGCCGAGTTTTTC
AGCACACGCTGGAGGGCCCGGATCTGGAGCCCCAGGCCCCAGCTAGCTCAGAAGAAGCCAACAGGGTGCA
GCGCTTTCTTTCTACCCAGGTGGGTTCAGCAATCATCAGTTCTGAAGTCTGGGACGTGACAGGAGAAGTT
AATGTCGCTATGACATTCCACCTTCAACATAGAGCACAGTCTCCTCTCTTTCCGCCACATCCACCCAGCC
CGTACACAGGGGGCGCATGGGCTACTACTGGCTGCAGCGTCGCCGCACTGTACCTTGACTCCACCGCCTG
TTTCTGTAATCATTCCACGTCATTCGCAATACTGCTTCAGATATACGAAGTACAGCGAGGACCTGAGGAA
GAGTCTCTTCTGCGAACTCTGTCTTTCGTTGGCTGTGGCGTGAGCTTTTGCGCACTGACAACCACCTTCC
TGCTCTTCTTGGTCGCAGGAGTGCCCAAGAGCGAGCGCACTACCGTACATAAAAACCTGACATTCTCCTT
GGCCTCCGCCGAAGGCTTTCTTATGACATCCGAGTGGGCGAAAGCCAACGAGGTCGCGTGTGTGGCTGTG
ACCGTTGCAATGCACTTCCTGTTTTTGGTTGCCTTTAGTTGGATGCTGGTGGAAGGTCTCCTTCTCTGGC
GCAAGGTGGTGGCAGTCAGCATGCACCCTGGGCCTGGAATGCGGTTGTACCATGCAACTGGCTGGGGCGT
TCCAGTCGGGATCGTGGCGGTGACCCTCGCAATGCTTCCACACGATTATGTTGCACCGGGGCACTGCTGG
CTGAACGTGCATACAAACGCAATCTGGGCATTTGTGGGGCCTGTCCTCTTTGTCCTGACTGCGAATACTT
GCATTCTGGCTCGCGTTGTCATGATTACAGTGAGCAGCGCCAGGCGGAGGGCCAGGATGCTGAGTCCACA
GCCTTGTCTCCAGCAGCAGATCTGGACCCAGATCTGGGCAACTGTTAAACCCGTGCTGGTTCTGCTGCCT
GTGCTTGGATTGACCTGGCTGGCAGGCATTCTTGTCCACCTCTCACCCGCATGGGCCTACGCGGCAGTCG
GACTTAATTCCATTCAAGGGTTGTATATCTTTCTCGTGTATGCTGCCTGCAACGAAGAGGTGCGATCCGC
ACTGCAGCGGATGGCCGAGAAGAAGGTAGCCGAAGTACTGCGGGCATTGGGGGTTTGGGGAGGGGCCGCC
AAGGAGCACTCCCTCCCGTTTTCCGTCCTGCCACTGTTTCTGCCTCCCAAACCCTCCACACCGAGACACC
CACTGAAAGCACCTGCAATCGATACCGGTGGACGCACCCCACCCAGCCTGGGTCCCCAAGATGAGTCCTG
CACCACCGCCAGCTCCTCCCTGGCCAAGGACACTTCATCGACCGGTGAGAACCTGTACTTCCAGCTAAGA
TTAGATAAAAGTAAAGTGATTAACAGCGCATTAGAGCTGCTTAATGAGGTCGGAATCGAAGGTTTAACAA
CCCGTAAACTCGCCCAGAAGCTAGGTGTAGAGCAGCCTACATTGTATTGGCATGTAAAAAATAAGCGGGC
TTTGCTCGACGCCTTAGCCATTGAGATGTTAGATAGGCACCATACTCACTTTTGCCCTTTAGAAGGGGAA
AGCTGGCAAGATTTTTTACGTAATAACGCTAAAAGTTTTAGATGTGCTTTACTAAGTCATCGCGATGGAG
CAAAAGTACATTTAGGTACACGGCCTACAGAAAAACAGTATGAAACTCTCGAAAATCAATTAGCCTTTTT
ATGCCAACAAGGTTTTTCACTAGAGAATGCATTATATGCACTCAGCGCTGTGGGGCATTTTACTTTAGGT
TGCGTATTGGAAGATCAAGAGCATCAAGTCGCTAAAGAAGAAAGGGAAACACCTACTACTGATAGTATGC
CGCCATTATTACGACAAGCTATCGAATTATTTGATCACCAAGGTGCAGAGCCAGCCTTCTTATTCGGCCT
TGAATTGATCATATGCGGATTAGAAAAACAACTTAAATGTGAAAGTGGGTCCGCGTACAGCCGCGCGCGT
ACGAAAAACAATTACGGGTCTACCATCGAGGGCCTGCTCGATCTCCCGGACGACGACGCCCCCGAAGAGG
CGGGGCTGGCGGCTCCGCGCCTGTCCTTTCTCCCCGCGGGACACACGCGCAGACTGTCGACGGCCCCCCC
GACCGATGTCAGCCTGGGGGACGAGCTCCACTTAGACGGCGAGGACGTGGCGATGGCGCATGCCGACGCG
CTAGACGATTTCGATCTGGACATGTTGGGGGACGGGGATTCCCCGGGTCCGGGATTTACCCCCCACGACT
CCGCCCCCTACGGCGCTCTGGATATGGCCGACTTCGAGTTTGAGCAGATGTTTACCGATGCCCTTGGAAT
TGACGAGTACGGTGGGTAGTCTAGAGGGCCCGTTTAAACCCGCTGATCAGCCTCGACTGTGCCTTCTAGT
TGCCAGCCATCTGTTGTTTGCCCCTCCCCCGTGCCTTCCTTGACCCTGGAAGGTGCCACTCCCACTGTCC
TTTCCTAATAAAATGAGGAAATTGCATCGCATTGTCTGAGTAGGTGTCATTCTATTCTGGGGGGTGGGGT
GGGGCAGGACAGCAAGGGGGAGGATTGGGAAGACAATAGCAGGCATGCTGGGGATGCGGTGGGCTCTATG
GCTTCTGAGGCGGAAAGAACCAGCTGGGGCTCTAGGGGGTATCCCC
[124 nt withheld, positions 5157-5280]
C
[91 nt withheld, positions 5282-5372]
A
[49 nt withheld, positions 5374-5422]
CCTTTGACGTTGGAGTCCACGTTCTTT
[37 nt withheld, positions 5450-5486]
ACCCTATCTCGGTCTATTCTTTTGATTTATAAGGGATTTTGCCGATTTCGGCCTATTGGTTAAAAAATGA
GCTGATTTAACAAAAATTTAACGCGAATTAATTCTGTGGAATGTGTGTCAGTTAGGGTGTGGAAAGTCCC
CAGGCTCCCCAGCAGGCAGAAGTATGCAAAGCATGCATCTCAATTAGTCAGCAACCAGGTGTGGAAAGTC
CCCAGGCTCCCCAGCAGGCAGAAGTATGCAAAGCATGCATCTCAATTAGTCAGCAACCATAGTCCCGCCC
CTAACTCCGCCCATCCCGCCCCTAACTCCGCCCAGTTCCGCCCATTCTCCGCCCCATGGCTGACTAATTT
TTTTTATTTATGCAGAGGCCGAGGCCGCCTCTGCCTCTGAGCTATTCCAGAAGTAGTGAGGAGGCTTTTT
TGGAGGCCTAGGCTTTTGCAAAAAGCTCCCGGGAGCTTGTATATCCATTTTCGGATCTGATCAAGAGACA
GGATGAGGATCGTTTCGCATGATTGAACAAGATGGATTGCACGCAGGTTCTCCGGCCGCTTGGGTGGAGA
GGCTATTCGGCTATGACTGGGCACAACAGACAATCGGCTGCTCTGATGCCGCCGTGTTCCGGCTGTCAGC
GCAGGGGCGCCCGGTTCTTTTTGTCAAGACCGACCTGTCCGGTGCCCTGAATGAACTGCAGGACGAGGCA
GCGCGGCTATCGTGGCTGGCCACGACGGGCGTTCCTTGCGCAGCTGTGCTCGACGTTGTCACTGAAGCGG
GAAGGGACTGGCTGCTATTGGGCGAAGTGCCGGGGCAGGATCTCCTGTCATCTCACCTTGCTCCTGCCGA
GAAAGTATCCATCATGGCTGATGCAATGCGGCGGCTGCATACGCTTGATCCGGCTACCTGCCCATTCGAC
CACCAAGCGAAACATCGCATCGAGCGAGCACGTACTCGGATGGAAGCCGGTCTTGTCGATCAGGATGATC
TGGACGAAGAGCATCAGGGGCTCGCGCCAGCCGAACTGTTCGCCAGGCTCAAGGCGCGCATGCCCGACGG
CGAGGATCTCGTCGTGACCCATGGCGATGCCTGCTTGCCGAATATCATGGTGGAAAATGGCCGCTTTTCT
GGATTCATCGACTGTGGCCGGCTGGGTGTGGCGGACCGCTATCAGGACATAGCGTTGGCTACCCGTGATA
TTGCTGAAGAGCTTGGCGGCGAATGGGCTGACCGCTTCCTCGTGCTTTACGGTATCGCCGCTCCCGATTC
GCAGCGCATCGCCTTCTATCGCCTTCTTGACGAGTTCTTCTGAGCGGGACTCTGGGGTTCGAAATGACCG
ACCAAGCGACGCCCAACCTGCCATCACGAGATTTCGATTCCACCGCCGCCTTCTATGAAAGGTTGGGCTT
CGGAATCGTTTTCCGGGACGCCGGCTGGATGATCCTCCAGCGCGGGGATCTCATGCTGGAGTTCTTCGCC
CACCCCAACTTGTTTATTGCAGCTTATAATGGTTACAAATAAAGCAATAGCATCACAAATTTCACAAATA
AAGCATTTTTTTCACTGCATTCTAGTTGTGGTTTGTCCAAACTCATCAATGTATCTTATCATGTCTGTAT
ACCGTCGACCTCTAGCTAGAGCTTGGCGTAATCATGGTCATAGCTGTTTCCTGTGTGAAATTGTTATCCG
CTCACAATTCCACACAACATACGAGCCGGAAGCATAAAGTGTAAAGCCTGGGGTGCCTAATGAGTGAGCT
AACTCACATTAATTGCGTTGCGCTCACTGCCCGCTTTCCAGTCGGGAAACCTGTCGTGCCAGCTGCATTA
ATGAATCGGCCAACGCGCGGGGAGAGGCGGTTTGCGTATTGGGCGCTCTTCCGCTTCCTCGCTCACTGAC
TCGCTGCGCTCGGTCGTTCGGCTGCGGCGAGCGGTATCAGCTCACTCAAAGGCGGTAATACGGTTATCCA
CAGAATCAGGGGATAACGCAGGAAAGAACATGTGAGCAAAAGGCCAGCAAAAGGCCAGGAACCGTAAAAA
GGCCGCGTTGCTGGCGTTTTTCCATAGGCTCCGCCCCCCTGACGAGCATCACAAAAATCGACGCTCAAGT
CAGAGGTGGCGAAACCCGACAGGACTATAAAGATACCAGGCGTTTCCCCCTGGAAGCTCCCTCGTGCGCT
CTCCTGTTCCGACCCTGCCGCTTACCGGATACCTGTCCGCCTTTCTCCCTTCGGGAAGCGTGGCGCTTTC
TCATAGCTCACGCTGTAGGTATCTCAGTTCGGTGTAGGTCGTTCGCTCCAAGCTGGGCTGTGTGCACGAA
CCCCCCGTTCAGCCCGACCGCTGCGCCTTATCCGGTAACTATCGTCTTGAGTCCAACCCGGTAAGACACG
ACTTATCGCCACTGGCAGCAGCCACTGGTAACAGGATTAGCAGAGCGAGGTATGTAGGCGGTGCTACAGA
GTTCTTGAAGTGGTGGCCTAACTACGGCTACACTAGAAGAACAGTATTTGGTATCTGCGCTCTGCTGAAG
CCAGTTACCTTCGGAAAAAGAGTTGGTAGCTCTTGATCCGGCAAACAAACCACCGCTGGTAGCGGTGGTT
TTTTTGTTTGCAAGCAGCAGATTACGCGCAGAAAAAAAGGATCTCAAGAAGATCCTTTGATCTTTTCTAC
GGGGTCTGACGCTCAGTGGAACGAAAACTCACGTTAAGGGATTTTGGTCATGAGATTATCAAAAAGGATC
TTCACCTAGATCCTTTTAAATTAAAAATGAAGTTTTAAATCAATCTAAAGTATATATGAGTAAACTTGGT
CTGACAGTTACCAATGCTTAATCAGTGAGGCACCTATCTCAGCGATCTGTCTATTTCGTTCATCCATAGT
TGCCTGACTCCCCGTCGTGTAGATAACTACGATACGGGAGGGCTTACCATCTGGCCCCAGTGCTGCAATG
ATACCGCGAGACCCACGCTCACCGGCTCCAGATTTATCAGCAATAAACCAGCCAGCCGGAAGGGCCGAGC
GCAGAAGTGGTCCTGCAACTTTATCCGCCTCCATCCAGTCTATTAATTGTTGCCGGGAAGCTAGAGTAAG
TAGTTCGCCAGTTAATAGTTTGCGCAACGTTGTTGCCATTGCTACAGGCATCGTGGTGTCACGCTCGTCG
TTTGGTATGGCTTCATTCAGCTCCGGTTCCCAACGATCAAGGCGAGTTACATGATCCCCCATGTTGTGCA
AAAAAGCGGTTAGCTCCTTCGGTCCTCCGATCGTTGTCAGAAGTAAGTTGGCCGCAGTGTTATCACTCAT
GGTTATGGCAGCACTGCATAATTCTCTTACTGTCATGCCATCCGTAAGATGCTTTTCTGTGACTGGTGAG
TACTCAACCAAGTCATTCTGAGAATAGTGTATGCGGCGACCGAGTTGCTCTTGCCCGGCGTCAATACGGG
ATAATACCGCGCCACATAGCAGAACTTTAAAAGTGCTCATCATTGGAAAACGTTCTTCGGGGCGAAAACT
CTCAAGGATCTTACCGCTGTTGAGATCCAGTTCGATGTAACCCACTCGTGCACCCAACTGATCTTCAGCA
TCTTTTACTTTCACCAGCGTTTCTGGGTGAGCAAAAACAGGAAGGCAAAATGCCGCAAAAAAGGGAATAA
GGGCGACACGGAAATGTTGAATACTCATACTCTTCCTTTTTCAATATTATTGAAGCATTTATCAGGGTTA
TTGTCTCATGAGCGGATACATATTTGAATGTATTTAGAAAAATAAACAAATAGGGGTTCCGCGCACATTT
CCCCGAAAAGTGCCACCTGACGTCGACGGATCGGGAGATCTCCCGATCCCCTATGGTGCACTCTCAGTAC
AATCTGCTCTGATGCCGCATAGTTAAGCCAGTATCTGCTCCCTGCTTGTGTGTTGGAGGTCGCTGAGTAG
TGCGCGAGCAAAATTTAAGCTACAACAAGGCAAGGCTTGACCGACAATTGCATGAAGAATCTGCTTAGGG
TTAGGCGTTTTGCGCTGCTTCGCGATGTACGGGCCAGATATACGCGTT
