>Addgene plasmid #66321 | GPR144-Tango | depositor partial sequence | sequence record 113255 | empty Tango
GACGGATCGGGAGATCTCCCGATCCCCTATGGTGCACTCTCAGTACAATCTGCTCTGATGCCGCATAGTT
AAGCCAGTATCTGCTCCCTGCTTGTGTGTTGGAGGTCGCTGAGTAGTGCGCGAGCAAAATTTAAGCTACA
ACAAGGCAAGGCTTGACCGACAATTGCATGAAGAATCTGCTTAGGGTTAGGCGTTTTGCGCTGCTTCGCG
ATGTACGGGCCAGATATACGCGTTGACATTGATTATTGACTAGTTATTAATAGTAATCAATTACGGGGTC
ATTAGTTCATAGCCCATATATGGAGTTCCGCGTTACATAACTTACGGTAAATGGCCCGCCTGGCTGACCG
CCCAACGACCCCCGCCCATTGACGTCAATAATGACGTATGTTCCCATAGTAACGCCAATAGGGACTTTCC
ATTGACGTCAATGGGTGGAGTATTTACGGTAAACTGCCCACTTGGCAGTACATCAAGTGTATCATATGCC
AAGTACGCCCCCTATTGACGTCAATGACGGTAAATGGCCCGCCTGGCATTATGCCCAGTACATGACCTTA
TGGGACTTTCCTACTTGGCAGTACATCTACGTATTAGTCATCGCTATTACCATGGTGATGCGGTTTTGGC
AGTACATCAATGGGCGTGGATAGCGGTTTGACTCACGGGGATTTCCAAGTCTCCACCCCATTGACGTCAA
TGGGAGTTTGTTTTGGCACCAAAATCAACGGGACTTTCCAAAATGTCGTAACAACTCCGCCCCATTGACG
CAAATGGGCGGTAGGCGTGTACGGTGGGAGGTCTATATAAGCAGAGCTCTCTGGCTAACTAGAGAACCCA
CTGCTTACTGGCTTATCGAAATTAATACGACTCACTATAGGGAGACCCAAGCTGGCTAGCGTTTAAACTT
AAGCTTGGTACCGAGCTCGGATCCACTAGTCCAGTGTGGTGGAATTCTGCAGATATCCAGCACAGTGGCG
GCCGCGCCACCATGAAGACGATCATCGCCCTGAGCTACATCTTCTGCCTGGTATTCGCCGACTACAAGGA
CGATGATGACGCCAGCATCGATACCGGTGGACGCACCCCACCCAGCCTGGGTCCCCAAGATGAGTCCTGC
ACCACCGCCAGCTCCTCCCTGGCCAAGGACACTTCATCGACCGGTGAGAACCTGTACTTCCAGCTAAGAT
TAGATAAAAGTAAAGTGATTAACAGCGCATTAGAGCTGCTTAATGAGGTCGGAATCGAAGGTTTAACAAC
CCGTAAACTCGCCCAGAAGCTAGGTGTAGAGCAGCCTACATTGTATTGGCATGTAAAAAATAAGCGGGCT
TTGCTCGACGCCTTAGCCATTGAGATGTTAGATAGGCACCATACTCACTTTTGCCCTTTAGAAGGGGAAA
GCTGGCAAGATTTTTTACGTAATAACGCTAAAAGTTTTAGATGTGCTTTACTAAGTCATCGCGATGGAGC
AAAAGTACATTTAGGTACACGGCCTACAGAAAAACAGTATGAAACTCTCGAAAATCAATTAGCCTTTTTA
TGCCAACAAGGTTTTTCACTAGAGAATGCATTATATGCACTCAGCGCTGTGGGGCATTTTACTTTAGGTT
GCGTATTGGAAGATCAAGAGCATCAAGTCGCTAAAGAAGAAAGGGAAACACCTACTACTGATAGTATGCC
GCCATTATTACGACAAGCTATCGAATTATTTGATCACCAAGGTGCAGAGCCAGCCTTCTTATTCGGCCTT
GAATTGATCATATGCGGATTAGAAAAACAACTTAAATGTGAAAGTGGGTCCGCGTACAGCCGCGCGCGTA
CGAAAAACAATTACGGGTCTACCATCGAGGGCCTGCTCGATCTCCCGGACGACGACGCCCCCGAAGAGGC
GGGGCTGGCGGCTCCGCGCCTGTCCTTTCTCCCCGCGGGACACACGCGCAGACTGTCGACGGCCCCCCCG
ACCGATGTCAGCCTGGGGGACGAGCTCCACTTAGACGGCGAGGACGTGGCGATGGCGCATGCCGACGCGC
TAGACGATTTCGATCTGGACATGTTGGGGGACGGGGATTCCCCGGGTCCGGGATTTACCCCCCACGACTC
CGCCCCCTACGGCGCTCTGGATATGGCCGACTTCGAGTTTGAGCAGATGTTTACCGATGCCCTTGGAATT
GACGAGTACGGTGGGTAGCTCGAGTCTAGAGGGCCCGTTTAAACCCGCTGATCAGCCTCGACTGTGCCTT
CTAGTTGCCAGCCATCTGTTGTTTGCCCCTCCCCCGTGCCTTCCTTGACCCTGGAAGGTGCCACTCCCAC
TGTCCTTTCCTAATAAAATGAGGAAATTGCATCGCATTGTCTGAGTAGGTGTCATTCTATTCTGGGGGGT
GGGGTGGGGCAGGACAGCAAGGGGGAGGATTGGGAAGACAATAGCAGGCATGCTGGGGATGCGGTGGGCT
CTATGGCTTCTGAGGCGGAAAGAACCAGCTGGGGCTCTAGGGGGTATCCCC
[124 nt withheld, positions 2502-2625]
C
[91 nt withheld, positions 2627-2717]
A
[49 nt withheld, positions 2719-2767]
CCTTTGACGTTGGAGTCCACGTTCTTT
[37 nt withheld, positions 2795-2831]
ACCCTATCTCGGTCTATTCTTTTGATTTATAAGGGATTTTGCCGATTTCGGCCTATTGGTTAAAAAATGA
GCTGATTTAACAAAAATTTAACGCGAATTAATTCTGTGGAATGTGTGTCAGTTAGGGTGTGGAAAGTCCC
CAGGCTCCCCAGCAGGCAGAAGTATGCAAAGCATGCATCTCAATTAGTCAGCAACCAGGTGTGGAAAGTC
CCCAGGCTCCCCAGCAGGCAGAAGTATGCAAAGCATGCATCTCAATTAGTCAGCAACCATAGTCCCGCCC
CTAACTCCGCCCATCCCGCCCCTAACTCCGCCCAGTTCCGCCCATTCTCCGCCCCATGGCTGACTAATTT
TTTTTATTTATGCAGAGGCCGAGGCCGCCTCTGCCTCTGAGCTATTCCAGAAGTAGTGAGGAGGCTTTTT
TGGAGGCCTAGGCTTTTGCAAAAAGCTCCCGGGAGCTTGTATATCCATTTTCGGATCTGATCAAGAGACA
GGATGAGGATCGTTTCGCATGATTGAACAAGATGGATTGCACGCAGGTTCTCCGGCCGCTTGGGTGGAGA
GGCTATTCGGCTATGACTGGGCACAACAGACAATCGGCTGCTCTGATGCCGCCGTGTTCCGGCTGTCAGC
GCAGGGGCGCCCGGTTCTTTTTGTCAAGACCGACCTGTCCGGTGCCCTGAATGAACTGCAGGACGAGGCA
GCGCGGCTATCGTGGCTGGCCACGACGGGCGTTCCTTGCGCAGCTGTGCTCGACGTTGTCACTGAAGCGG
GAAGGGACTGGCTGCTATTGGGCGAAGTGCCGGGGCAGGATCTCCTGTCATCTCACCTTGCTCCTGCCGA
GAAAGTATCCATCATGGCTGATGCAATGCGGCGGCTGCATACGCTTGATCCGGCTACCTGCCCATTCGAC
CACCAAGCGAAACATCGCATCGAGCGAGCACGTACTCGGATGGAAGCCGGTCTTGTCGATCAGGATGATC
TGGACGAAGAGCATCAGGGGCTCGCGCCAGCCGAACTGTTCGCCAGGCTCAAGGCGCGCATGCCCGACGG
CGAGGATCTCGTCGTGACCCATGGCGATGCCTGCTTGCCGAATATCATGGTGGAAAATGGCCGCTTTTCT
GGATTCATCGACTGTGGCCGGCTGGGTGTGGCGGACCGCTATCAGGACATAGCGTTGGCTACCCGTGATA
TTGCTGAAGAGCTTGGCGGCGAATGGGCTGACCGCTTCCTCGTGCTTTACGGTATCGCCGCTCCCGATTC
GCAGCGCATCGCCTTCTATCGCCTTCTTGACGAGTTCTTCTGAGCGGGACTCTGGGGTTCGAAATGACCG
ACCAAGCGACGCCCAACCTGCCATCACGAGATTTCGATTCCACCGCCGCCTTCTATGAAAGGTTGGGCTT
CGGAATCGTTTTCCGGGACGCCGGCTGGATGATCCTCCAGCGCGGGGATCTCATGCTGGAGTTCTTCGCC
CACCCCAACTTGTTTATTGCAGCTTATAATGGTTACAAATAAAGCAATAGCATCACAAATTTCACAAATA
AAGCATTTTTTTCACTGCATTCTAGTTGTGGTTTGTCCAAACTCATCAATGTATCTTATCATGTCTGTAT
ACCGTCGACCTCTAGCTAGAGCTTGGCGTAATCATGGTCATAGCTGTTTCCTGTGTGAAATTGTTATCCG
CTCACAATTCCACACAACATACGAGCCGGAAGCATAAAGTGTAAAGCCTGGGGTGCCTAATGAGTGAGCT
AACTCACATTAATTGCGTTGCGCTCACTGCCCGCTTTCCAGTCGGGAAACCTGTCGTGCCAGCTGCATTA
ATGAATCGGCCAACGCGCGGGGAGAGGCGGTTTGCGTATTGGGCGCTCTTCCGCTTCCTCGCTCACTGAC
TCGCTGCGCTCGGTCGTTCGGCTGCGGCGAGCGGTATCAGCTCACTCAAAGGCGGTAATACGGTTATCCA
CAGAATCAGGGGATAACGCAGGAAAGAACATGTGAGCAAAAGGCCAGCAAAAGGCCAGGAACCGTAAAAA
GGCCGCGTTGCTGGCGTTTTTCCATAGGCTCCGCCCCCCTGACGAGCATCACAAAAATCGACGCTCAAGT
CAGAGGTGGCGAAACCCGACAGGACTATAAAGATACCAGGCGTTTCCCCCTGGAAGCTCCCTCGTGCGCT
CTCCTGTTCCGACCCTGCCGCTTACCGGATACCTGTCCGCCTTTCTCCCTTCGGGAAGCGTGGCGCTTTC
TCATAGCTCACGCTGTAGGTATCTCAGTTCGGTGTAGGTCGTTCGCTCCAAGCTGGGCTGTGTGCACGAA
CCCCCCGTTCAGCCCGACCGCTGCGCCTTATCCGGTAACTATCGTCTTGAGTCCAACCCGGTAAGACACG
ACTTATCGCCACTGGCAGCAGCCACTGGTAACAGGATTAGCAGAGCGAGGTATGTAGGCGGTGCTACAGA
GTTCTTGAAGTGGTGGCCTAACTACGGCTACACTAGAAGAACAGTATTTGGTATCTGCGCTCTGCTGAAG
CCAGTTACCTTCGGAAAAAGAGTTGGTAGCTCTTGATCCGGCAAACAAACCACCGCTGGTAGCGGTTTTT
TTGTTTGCAAGCAGCAGATTACGCGCAGAAAAAAAGGATCTCAAGAAGATCCTTTGATCTTTTCTACGGG
GTCTGACGCTCAGTGGAACGAAAACTCACGTTAAGGGATTTTGGTCATGAGATTATCAAAAAGGATCTTC
ACCTAGATCCTTTTAAATTAAAAATGAAGTTTTAAATCAATCTAAAGTATATATGAGTAAACTTGGTCTG
ACAGTTACCAATGCTTAATCAGTGAGGCACCTATCTCAGCGATCTGTCTATTTCGTTCATCCATAGTTGC
CTGACTCCCCGTCGTGTAGATAACTACGATACGGGAGGGCTTACCATCTGGCCCCAGTGCTGCAATGATA
CCGCGAGACCCACGCTCACCGGCTCCAGATTTATCAGCAATAAACCAGCCAGCCGGAAGGGCCGAGCGCA
GAAGTGGTCCTGCAACTTTATCCGCCTCCATCCAGTCTATTAATTGTTGCCGGGAAGCTAGAGTAAGTAG
TTCGCCAGTTAATAGTTTGCGCAACGTTGTTGCCATTGCTACAGGCATCGTGGTGTCACGCTCGTCGTTT
GGTATGGCTTCATTCAGCTCCGGTTCCCAACGATCAAGGCGAGTTACATGATCCCCCATGTTGTGCAAAA
AAGCGGTTAGCTCCTTCGGTCCTCCGATCGTTGTCAGAAGTAAGTTGGCCGCAGTGTTATCACTCATGGT
TATGGCAGCACTGCATAATTCTCTTACTGTCATGCCATCCGTAAGATGCTTTTCTGTGACTGGTGAGTAC
TCAACCAAGTCATTCTGAGAATAGTGTATGCGGCGACCGAGTTGCTCTTGCCCGGCGTCAATACGGGATA
ATACCGCGCCACATAGCAGAACTTTAAAAGTGCTCATCATTGGAAAACGTTCTTCGGGGCGAAAACTCTC
AAGGATCTTACCGCTGTTGAGATCCAGTTCGATGTAACCCACTCGTGCACCCAACTGATCTTCAGCATCT
TTTACTTTCACCAGCGTTTCTGGGTGAGCAAAAACAGGAAGGCAAAATGCCGCAAAAAAGGGAATAAGGG
CGACACGGAAATGTTGAATACTCATACTCTTCCTTTTTCAATATTATTGAAGCATTTATCAGGGTTATTG
TCTCATGAGCGGATACATATTTGAATGTATTTAGAAAAATAAACAAATAGGGGTTCCGCGCACATTTCCC
CGAAAAGTGCCACCTGACGTC
