>Addgene plasmid #66321 | GPR144-Tango | depositor partial sequence | sequence record 113256 | GPR144
ATGGATGCCCCATGGGGCGCCGGAGAGCGCTGGTTGCATGGAGCCGCAGTAGATAGATCTGGGGTAAGCC
TTGGTCCACCCCCTACGCCTCAAGTTAATCAGGGTACTCTGGGGCCACAGGTGGCTCCCGTAGCGGCAGG
TGAAGTTGTCAAAACAGCCGGAGGGGTGTGCAAGTTTTCCGGCCAGCGCCTCAGCTGGTGGCAGGCCCAA
GAGAGCTGTGAGCAGCAATTCGGCCACCTTGCATTGCAGCCACCTGACGGGGTTCTGGCCTCACGGCTGA
GGGACCCGGTTTGGGTGGGCCAGAGAGAGGCACCTCTCCGCCGGCCTCCACAGCGCAGGGCTAGAACGAC
TGCAGTACTGGTGTTTGATGAGCGAACTGCAGACCGAGCTGCAAGACTGAGGAGCCCACTGCCAGAGCTG
GCCGCCCTGACGGCCTGTACCCATGTGCAGTGGGACTGTGCATCTCCCGATCCTGCAGCCCTGTTTTCCG
TCGCCGCCCCAGCGCTTCCTAACGCTCTCCAACTCCGCGCTTTTGCTGAGCCCGGGGGCGTGGTAAGAGC
TGCCTTGGTGGTGAGGGGACAGCATGCTCCCTTTCTGGCTGCATTCCGGGCAGATGGAAGGTGGCATCAC
GTGTGCGCAACATGGGAACAGCGAGGCGGTCGGTGGGCACTGTTTTCAGATGGTCGCCGCAGGGCAGGCG
CCAGAGGTTTGGGGGCCGGGCATCCAGTACCAAGCGGCGGTATCCTGGTGTTGGGACAGGATCAGGACTC
CCTTGGAGGGGGGTTTTCAGTAAGACACGCCCTTAGCGGAAATCTCACTGACTTCCATTTGTGGGCAAGG
GCACTTAGCCCAGCTCAGTTGCATAGGGCGCGCGCTTGCGCGCCACCTTCTGAGGGACTTCTGTTTAGGT
GGGATCCCGGAGCCCTCGATGTGACACCCTCCCTTCTGCCTACAGTGTGGGTCAGGTTGTTGTGCCCTGT
GCCAAGCGAGGAATGCCCGACCTGGAACCCTGGACCGCGCTCCGAAGGCAGCGAATTGTGCCTGGAACCC
CAGCCATTTTTGTGCTGCTATAGGACCGAGCCTTACCGCCGACTCCAGGATGCCCAAAGCTGGCCCGGTC
AGGATGTCATCAGTCGAGTGAATGCTCTCGCGAATGACATCGTGCTGCTGCCGGATCCCTTGTCCGAGGT
CCATGGAGCTCTTAGTCCTGCTGAGGCCTCATCATTCCTGGGACTGCTCGAACACGTCCTGGCCATGGAG
ATGGCACCTCTCGGGCCGGCAGCCCTCCTCGCTGTTGTACGCTTTCTCAAGCGCGTTGTGGCGCTGGGTG
CCGGTGACCCAGAGCTCCTCCTCACGGGGCCATGGGAGCAGCTTTCCCAGGGCGTTGTGAGCGTGGCCTC
CCTGGTTTTGGAAGAACAGGTCGCTGATACTTGGCTGTCCCTCCGCGAAGTTATCGGAGGCCCAATGGCC
CTCGTCGCAAGCGTTCAACGACTGGCTCCTCTCTTGTCAACCTCCATGACCAGCGAGAGACCACGAATGA
GGATTCAGCACCGGCATGCTGGCCTGTCTGGAGTCACTGTGATTCATAGCTGGTTCACCAGCCGAGTTTT
TCAGCACACGCTGGAGGGCCCGGATCTGGAGCCCCAGGCCCCAGCTAGCTCAGAAGAAGCCAACAGGGTG
CAGCGCTTTCTTTCTACCCAGGTGGGTTCAGCAATCATCAGTTCTGAAGTCTGGGACGTGACAGGAGAAG
TTAATGTCGCTATGACATTCCACCTTCAACATAGAGCACAGTCTCCTCTCTTTCCGCCACATCCACCCAG
CCCGTACACAGGGGGCGCATGGGCTACTACTGGCTGCAGCGTCGCCGCACTGTACCTTGACTCCACCGCC
TGTTTCTGTAATCATTCCACGTCATTCGCAATACTGCTTCAGATATACGAAGTACAGCGAGGACCTGAGG
AAGAGTCTCTTCTGCGAACTCTGTCTTTCGTTGGCTGTGGCGTGAGCTTTTGCGCACTGACAACCACCTT
CCTGCTCTTCTTGGTCGCAGGAGTGCCCAAGAGCGAGCGCACTACCGTACATAAAAACCTGACATTCTCC
TTGGCCTCCGCCGAAGGCTTTCTTATGACATCCGAGTGGGCGAAAGCCAACGAGGTCGCGTGTGTGGCTG
TGACCGTTGCAATGCACTTCCTGTTTTTGGTTGCCTTTAGTTGGATGCTGGTGGAAGGTCTCCTTCTCTG
GCGCAAGGTGGTGGCAGTCAGCATGCACCCTGGGCCTGGAATGCGGTTGTACCATGCAACTGGCTGGGGC
GTTCCAGTCGGGATCGTGGCGGTGACCCTCGCAATGCTTCCACACGATTATGTTGCACCGGGGCACTGCT
GGCTGAACGTGCATACAAACGCAATCTGGGCATTTGTGGGGCCTGTCCTCTTTGTCCTGACTGCGAATAC
TTGCATTCTGGCTCGCGTTGTCATGATTACAGTGAGCAGCGCCAGGCGGAGGGCCAGGATGCTGAGTCCA
CAGCCTTGTCTCCAGCAGCAGATCTGGACCCAGATCTGGGCAACTGTTAAACCCGTGCTGGTTCTGCTGC
CTGTGCTTGGATTGACCTGGCTGGCAGGCATTCTTGTCCACCTCTCACCCGCATGGGCCTACGCGGCAGT
CGGACTTAATTCCATTCAAGGGTTGTATATCTTTCTCGTGTATGCTGCCTGCAACGAAGAGGTGCGATCC
GCACTGCAGCGGATGGCCGAGAAGAAGGTAGCCGAAGTACTGCGGGCATTGGGGGTTTGGGGAGGGGCCG
CCAAGGAGCACTCCCTCCCGTTTTCCGTCCTGCCACTGTTTCTGCCTCCCAAACCCTCCACACCGAGACA
CCCACTGAAAGCACCTGCA
