>Addgene plasmid #66321 | GPR144-Tango | addgene partial sequence | sequence record 118336 | CMV-F 5'-CGCAAATGGGCGGTAGGCGTG-3'
CTCTCTGGCTAACTAGAGAACCCACTGCTTACTGGCTTATCGAAATTAATACGACTCACTATAGGGAGAC
CCAAGCTGGCTAGCGTTTAAACTTAAGCTTGGTACCGAGCTCGGATCCACTAGTCCAGTGTGGTGGAATT
CTGCAGATATCCAGCACAGTGGCGGCCGCGCCACCATGAAGACGATCATCGCCCTGAGCTACATCTTCTG
CCTGGTATTCGCCGACTACAAGGACGATGATGACGCCAGCATCGATATGGATGCCCCATGGGGCGCCGGA
GAGCGCTGGTTGCATGGAGCCGCAGTAGATAGATCTGGGGTAAGCCTTGGTCCACCCCCTACGCCTCAAG
TTAATCAGGGTACTCTGGGGCCACAGGTGGCTCCCGTAGCGGCAGGTGAAGTTGTCAAAACAGCCGGAGG
GGTGTGCAAGTTTTCCGGCCAGCGCCTCAGCTGGTGGCAGGCCCAAGAGAGCTGTGAGCAGCAATTCGGC
CACCTTGCATTGCAGCCACCTGACGGGGTTCTGGCCTCACGGCTGAGGGACCCGGTTTGGGTGGGCCAGA
GAGAGGCACCTCTCCGCCGGCCTCCACAGCGCAGGGCTAGAACGACTGCAGTACTGGTGTTTGATGAGCG
AACTGCAGACCGAGCTGCAAGACTGAGGAGCCCACTGCCAGAGCTGGCCGCCCTGACGGCCTGTACCCAT
GTGCAGTGGGACTGTGCATCTCCCGATCCTGCAGCCCTGTTTTCCGTCGCCGCCCCAGCGCTTCCTAACG
CTCTCCAACTCCGCGCTTTTGCTGAGCCCGGGGGCGTGGTAAGAGCTGCCTTGGTGGTGAGGGGACAGCA
TGCTCCCTTTCTGGCTGCATTCCGGGCAGATGGAAGGTGGCATCACGTGTGCGCAACATGGGAACAGCGA
GGCGGTCGGTGGGCACTGTTTTCAGATGGTCGCCGC
