>Addgene plasmid #66321 | GPR144-Tango | addgene partial sequence | sequence record 118337 | Tet-R 5'-GGCGAGTTTACGGGTTGTTA-3'
CTCTAATGCGCTGTTAATCACTTTACTTTTATCTAATCTTAGCTGGAAGTACAGGTTCTCACCGGTCGAT
GAAGTGTCCTTGGCCAGGGAGGAGCTGGCGGTGGTGCAGGACTCATCTTGGGGACCCAGGCTGGGTGGGG
TGCGTCCACCGGTATCGATTGCAGGTGCTTTCAGTGGGTGTCTCGGTGTGGAGGGTTTGGGAGGCAGAAA
CAGTGGCAGGACGGAAAACGGGAGGGAGTGCTCCTTGGCGGCCCCTCCCCAAACCCCCAATGCCCGCAGT
ACTTCGGCTACCTTCTTCTCGGCCATCCGCTGCAGTGCGGATCGCACCTCTTCGTTGCAGGCAGCATACA
CGAGAAAGATATACAACCCTTGAATGGAATTAAGTCCGACTGCCGCGTAGGCCCATGCGGGTGAGAGGTG
GACAAGAATGCCTGCCAGCCAGGTCAATCCAAGCACAGGCAGCAGAACCAGCACGGGTTTAACAGTTGCC
CAGATCTGGGTCCAGATCTGCTGCTGGAGACAAGGCTGTGGACTCAGCATCCTGGCCCTCCGCCTGGCGC
TGCTCACTGTAATCATGACAACGCGAGCCAGAATGCAAGTATTCGCAGTCAGGACAAAGAGGACAGGCCC
CACAAATGCCCAGATTGCGTTTGTATGCACGTTCAGCCAGCAGTGCCCCGGTGCAACATAATCGTGTGGA
AGCATTGCGAGGGTCACCGCCACGATCCCGACTGGAACGCCCCAGCCAGTTGCATGGTACAACCGCATTC
CAGGCCCAGGGTGCATGCTGACTGCCACCACCTTGCGCCAGAGAAGGAGACCTTCCACCAGCATCCAACT
AAAGGCAACCAAAAACAGGAAGTGCATTGCAACGGTCACAGCCACACACGCGACCTCGTTGGCTTTCGCC
CACTCGGATGTCATAAGAAAGCCTTCGGCGGAGGCCAAGGAGAATGTCAGGTTTTTATGTACGGTAGTGC
GCTCGCTCTTGGGCACTCCTGCGACCAAGAAGAGCAGGAAGGTGGTTGTCAGTGCGCAAAAGCTC
